Addgene plasmid #138513: pBT138b-pro1
Purpose: P3h
Depositing lab: David Liu. Depositing organization: Broad Institute. Publication: Phage-assisted evolution of an adenine base editor with improved Cas domain compatibility and activity. Richter MF, Zhao KT, Eton E, Lapinaite A, Newby GA, Thuronyi BW, Wilson C, Koblan LW, Zeng J, Bauer DE, Doudna JA, Liu DR. Nat Biotechnol. 2020 Jul;38(7):883-891. doi: 10.1038/s41587-020-0453-z. Epub 2020 Mar 16. PubMed 32433547.
Backbone
  Vector backbone: pCMV with a BR322 origin
  Vector type: Synthetic Biology
Growth in bacteria
  Bacterial resistance: Spectinomycin, 50 μg/mL
  Growth temperature: 37°C
  Growth strain: DH5alpha
  Copy number: Unknown
Gene/Insert
  Gene/Insert name: T7-RNAP
  Species: Other
  Cloning method: Unknown
Terms and licenses: Academic/Nonprofit Terms; Industry Terms: Not Available to Industry
How to cite: pBT138b-pro1 was a gift from David Liu (Addgene plasmid # 138513 ; http://n2t.net/addgene:138513 ; RRID:Addgene_138513)
