[The description below was written by a language model from this plasmid's Addgene catalogue record and pLannotate feature annotations shown in this document.]
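Description:
pBT138b-pro1 is a 5,188 nt bacterial accessory plasmid from a phage-assisted evolution study of an adenine base editor, catalogued as a synthetic biology vector. Its purpose field reads only "P3h", apparently a label for its position in a set of host-cell plasmids; the record does not explain it further. The backbone is listed as "pCMV with a BR322 origin", but the annotated features are purely prokaryotic. They comprise a ColE1/pBR322-type origin of replication, the adjacent bom (basis of mobility) region, and an intact rop gene, whose product holds such replicons at lower copy number. A short mbeC fragment is probably a remnant of the ColE1-type backbone. Selection is by spectinomycin, through the aadA aminoglycoside adenylyltransferase (SmR), which is transcribed from a fragment of the bla (AmpR) promoter. No CMV promoter or other mammalian element appears in the feature table.

The payload is the bacteriophage T7 RNA polymerase coding sequence, a highly processive single-subunit enzyme that transcribes only from its own promoter sequence. It lies downstream of an rrnB T1 terminator, which insulates it from read-through transcription out of the backbone. A short sequence matching part of E. coli sspB is annotated between the terminator and the polymerase gene, and its role is not stated. The promoter driving T7 RNAP was not annotated. The "pro1" suffix may name a particular promoter variant, but the record does not confirm this. In selection circuits of this kind, T7 RNAP typically links a desired activity to expression of a T7 promoter-driven gene. How this copy is coupled to base editing, for example through a mutation that editing must correct, is not given in the record.
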