Features (pLannotate 1.2.2; 9 found; start..end, strand, type, name):
    536..676     -  misc_feature   bom: basis of mobility region from pBR322
    778..969     -  CDS            rop: Rop protein, which maintains plasmids at low copy number; rop
   1010..1066    +  CDS            mbeC (fragment): MBEC_ECOLX - Experimental evidence at protein level: Swiss-Prot protein existence level 1. Required for efficient mobilization of ColE1 plasmid and is thus essential to promote the specific transfer of the plasmid during conjugation. Probably functions by inducing DNA bending, helping the MbeA relaxase to melt the DNA around the nic site and cleave the phosphodiester bond. Binds specifically double-stranded DNA (dsDNA) containing the ColE1 oriT but does not recognize the inverted repeat (IR). From Escherichia coli.
   1080..1124    +  terminator     rrnB T1 terminator: transcription terminator T1 from the E. coli rrnB gene
   1143..1208    +  CDS            sspB (fragment): SSPB_ECOLI - Experimental evidence at protein level: Swiss-Prot protein existence level 1. Also stimulates degradation of the N-terminus of RseA (residues 1-108, alone or in complex with sigma-E) by ClpX-ClpP in a non-ssrA-mediated fashion. From Escherichia coli (strain K12).
   1338..3986    +  CDS            RPOL_BPT7: Experimental evidence at protein level: Swiss-Prot protein existence level 1. Highly processive DNA-dependent RNA polymerase that catalyzes the transcription of class II and class III viral genes. Recognizes a specific promoter sequence and enters first into an 'abortive phase' where very short transcripts are synthesized and released before proceeding to the processive transcription of long RNA chains. Unwinds the double-stranded DNA to expose the coding strand for templating. Participates in the initiation of viral DNA replication presumably by making primers accessible to the DNA polymerase
   4059..4850    -  CDS            SmR: aminoglycoside adenylyltransferase (Murphy, 1985); aadA; confers resistance to spectinomycin and streptomycin
   4851..4936    -  promoter       AmpR promoter (fragment): bla
   4950..350     +  rep_origin     ori (across the origin): high-copy-number ColE1/pMB1/pBR322/pUC origin of replication
>Addgene plasmid #138513 | pBT138b-pro1 | addgene full sequence | sequence record 273038 | Addgene NGS Result
CTGCCAGTGGCGATAAGTCGTGTCTTACCGGGTTGGACTCAAGACGATAGTTACCGGATAAGGCGCAGCG
GTCGGGCTGAACGGGGGGTTCGTGCACACAGCCCAGCTTGGAGCGAACGACCTACACCGAACTGAGATAC
CTACAGCGTGAGCTATGAGAAAGCGCCACGCTTCCCGAAGGGAGAAAGGCGGACAGGTATCCGGTAAGCG
GCAGGGTCGGAACAGGAGAGCGCACGAGGGAGCTTCCAGGGGGAAACGCCTGGTATCTTTATAGTCCTGT
CGGGTTTCGCCACCTCTGACTTGAGCGTCGATTTTTGTGATGCTCGTCAGGGGGGCGGAGCCTATGGAAA
AACGCCAGCAACGCGGCCTTTTTACGGTTCCTGGCCTTTTGCTGGCCTTTTGCTCACATGTTCTTTCCTG
CGTTATCCCCTGATTCTGTGGATAACCGTATTACCGCCTTTGAGTGAGCTGATACCGCTCGCCGCAGCCG
AACGACCGAGCGCAGCGAGTCAGTGAGCGAGGAAGCGGATGAGCGCCTGATGCGGTATTTTCTCCTTACG
CATCTGTGCGGTATTTCACACCGCATATGGTGCACTCTCAGTACAATCTGCTCTGATGCCGCATAGTTAA
GCCAGTATACACTCCGCTATCGCTACGTGACTGGGTCATGGCTGCGCCCCGACACCCGCCAACACCCGCT
GACGCGCCCTGACGGGCTTGTCTGCTCCCGGCATCCGCTTACAGACAAGCTGTGACCGTCTCCGGGAGCT
GCATGTGTCAGAGGTTTTCACCGTCATCACCGAAACGCGCGAGGCAGCTGCGGTAAAGCTCATCAGCGTG
GTCGTGAAGCGATTCACAGATGTCTGCCTGTTCATCCGCGTCCAGCTCGTTGAGTTTCTCCAGAAGCGTT
AATGTCTGGCTTCTGATAAAGCGGGCCATGTTAAGGGCGGTTTTTTCCTGTTTGGTCACTGATGCCTCCG
TGTAAGGGGGATTTCTGTTCATGGGGGTAATGATACCGATGAAACGAGAGAGGATGCTCACGATACGGGT
TACTGATGATGAACAAGAGGACATCCGGTCAAATAAAACGAAAGGCTCAGTCGAAAGACTGGGCCTTTCG
TTTTGCTGAGGAGACTTAGGGACTCTCACAGCTAACACCACGTCGTCCCTATCTGCTGCCCTAGGTCTAT
GAGTGGTTGCTGGATAACTTTACGGGCATGCATAAGGCTCGGTATCTATATTCAGGGAGACCACAACGGT
TTCCCTCTACAAATAATTTTGTTTAACTTTTACTAGAGTGGGACCCTACCTGCAGGTGCAGTACTACATC
ATCAGGCATGAACACGATTAACATCGCTAAGAACGACTTCTCTGACATCGAACTGGCTGCTATCCCGTTC
AACACTCTGGCTGACCATTACGGTGAGCGTTTAGCTCGCGAACAGTTGGCCCTTGAGCATGAGTCTTACG
AGATGGGTGAAGCACGCTTCCGCAAGATGTTTGAGTGATAACTTAAAGCTGGTGAGGTTGCGGATAACGC
TGCCGCCAAGCCTCTCATCACTACCCTACTCCCTAAGATGATTGCACGCATCAACGACTGGTTTGAGGAA
GTGAAAGCTAAGCGCGGCAAGCGCCCGACAGCCTTCCAGTTCCTGCAAGAAATCAAGCCGGAAGCCGTAG
CGTACATCACCATTAAGACCACTCTGGCTTGCCTAACCAGTGCTGACAATACAACCGTTCAGGCTGTAGC
AAGCGCAATCGGTCGGGCCATTGAGGACGAGGCTCGCTTCGGTCGTATCCGTGACCTTAAAGCTAAGCAC
TTCAAGAAAAACGTTGAGGAACAACTCAACAAGCGCGTAGGGCACGTCTACAAGAAAGCATTTATGCAAG
TTGTCGAGGCTGACATGCTCTCTAAGGGTCTACTCGGTGGCGAGGCGTGGTCTTCGTGGCATAAGGAAGA
CTCTATTCATGTAGGAGTACGCTGCATCGAGATGCTCATTGAGTCAACCGGAATGGTTAGCTTACACCGC
CAAAATGCTGGCGTAGTAGGTCAAGACTCTGAGACTATCGAACTCGCACCTGAATACGCTGAGGCTATCG
CAACCCGTGCAGGTGCGCTGGCTGGCATCTCTCCGATGTTCCAACCTTGCGTAGTTCCTCCTAAGCCGTG
GACTGGCATTACTGGTGGTGGCTATTGGGCTAACGGTCGTCGTCCTCTGGCGCTGGTGCGTACTCACAGT
AAGAAAGCACTGATGCGCTACGAAGACGTTTACATGCCTGAGGTGTACAAAGCGATTAACATTGCGCAAA
ACACCGCATGGAAAATCAACAAGAAAGTCCTAGCGGTCGCCAACGTAATCACCAAGTGGAAGCATTGTCC
GGTCGAGGACATCCCTGCGATTGAGCGTGAAGAACTCCCGATGAAACCGGAAGACATCGACATGAATCCT
GAGGCTCTCACCGCGTGGAAACGTGCTGCCGCTGCTGTGTACCGCAAGGACAAGGCTCGCAAGTCTCGCC
GTATCAGCCTTGAGTTCATGCTTGAGCAAGCCAATAAGTTTGCTAACCATAAGGCCATCTGGTTCCCTTA
CAACATGGACTGGCGCGGTCGTGTTTACGCTGTGTCAATGTTCAACCCGCAAGGTAACGATATGACCAAA
GGACTGCTTACGCTGGCGAAAGGTAAACCAATCGGTAAGGAAGGTTACTACTGGCTGAAAATCCACGGTG
CAAACTGTGCGGGTGTCGATAAGGTTCCGTTCCCTGAGCGCATCAAGTTCATTGAGGAAAACCACGAGAA
CATCATGGCTTGCGCTAAGTCTCCACTGGAGAACACTTGGTGGGCTGAGCAAGATTCTCCGTTCTGCTTC
CTTGCGTTCTGCTTTGAGTACGCTGGGGTACAGCACCACGGCCTGAGCTATAACTGCTCCCTTCCGCTGG
CGTTTGACGGGTCTTGCTCTGGCATCCAGCACTTCTCCGCGATGCTCCGAGATGAGGTAGGTGGTCGCGC
GGTTAACTTGCTTCCTAGTGAAACCGTTCAGGACATCTACGGGATTGTTGCTAAGAAAGTCAACGAGATT
CTACAAGCAGACGCAATCAATGGGACCGATAACGAAGTAGTTACCGTGACCGATGAGAACACTGGTGAAA
TCTCTGAGAAAGTCAAGCTGGGCACTAAGGCACTGGCTGGTCAATGGCTGGCTTACGGTGTTACTCGCAG
TGTGACTAAGCGTTCAGTCATGACGCTGGCTTACGGGTCCAAAGAGTTCGGCTTCCGTCAACAAGTGCTG
GAAGATACCATTCAGCCAGCTATTGATTCCGGCAAGGGTCTGATGTTCACTCAGCCGAATCAGGCTGCTG
GATACATGGCTAAGCTGATTTGGGAATCTGTGAGCGTGACGGTGGTAGCTGCGGTTGAAGCAATGAACTG
GCTTAAGTCTGCTGCTAAGCTGCTGGCTGCTGAGGTCAAAGATAAGAAGACTGGAGAGATTCTTCGCAAG
CGTTGCGCTGTGCATTGGGTAACTCCTGATGGTTTCCCTGTGTGGCAGGAATACAAGAAGCCTATTCAGA
CGCGCTTGAACCTGATGTTCCTCGGTCAGTTCCGCTTACAGCCTACCATTAACACCAACAAAGATAGCGA
GATTGATGCACACAAACAGGAGTCTGGTATCGCTCCTAACTTTGTACACAGCCAAGACGGTAGCCACCTT
CGTAAGACTGTAGTGTGGGCACACGAGAAGTACGGTATCGAATCTTTTGCACTGATTCACGACTCCTTCG
GTACCATTCCGGCTGACGCTGCGAACCTGTTCAAAGCAGTGCGCGAAACTATGGTTGACACATATGAGTC
TTGTGATGTACTGGCTGATTTCTACGACCAGTTCGCTGACCAGTTGCACGAGTCTCAATTGGACAAAATG
CCAGCACTTCCGGCTAAAGGTAACTTGAACCTCCGTGACATCTTAGAGTCCGACTTCGCGTTCGCCTAAT
GGCACTCCTCAGCAAATATAATGACCCTCTTGATAACCCAAGAGGGCATTTTTTAATGCCCATGGCGTTT
ATTTGCCGACTACCTTGGTGATCTCGCCTTTCACGTAGTGGACAAATTCTTCCAACTGATCTGCGCGCGA
GGCCAAGCGATCTTCTTCTTGTCCAAGATAAGCCTGTCTAGCTTCAAGTATGACGGGCTGATACTGGGCC
GGCAGGCGCTCCATTGCCCAGTCGGCAGCGACATCCTTCGGCGCGATTTTGCCGGTTACTGCGCTGTACC
AAATGCGGGACAACGTAAGCACTACATTTCGCTCATCGCCAGCCCAGTCGGGCGGCGAGTTCCATAGCGT
TAAGGTTTCATTTAGCGCCTCAAATAGATCCTGTTCAGGAACCGGATCAAAGAGTTCCTCCGCCGCTGGA
CCTACCAAGGCAACGCTATGTTCTCTTGCTTTTGTCAGCAAGATAGCCAGATCAATGTCGATCGTGGCTG
GCTCGAAGATACCTGCAAGAATGTCATTGCGCTGCCATTCTCCAAATTGCAGTTCGCGCTTAGCTGGATA
ACGCCACGGAATGATGTCGTCGTGCACAACAATGGTGACTTCTACAGCGCGGAGAATCTCGCTCTCTCCA
GGGGAAGCCGAAGTTTCCAAAAGGTCGTTGATCAAAGCTCGCCGCGTTGTTTCATCAAGCCTTACGGTCA
CCGTAACCAGCAAATCAATATCACTGTGTGGCTTCAGGCCGCCATCCACTGCGGAGCCGTACAAATGTAC
GGCCAGCAACGTCGGTTCGAGATGGCGCTCGATGACGCCAACTACCTCTGATAGTTGAGTCGATACTTCG
GCGATCACCGCTTCCCTCATACTCTTCCTTTTTCAATATTATTGAAGCATTTATCAGGGTTATTGTCTCA
TGAGCGTATACATATTTGAATGTATTTAGAAAAATAGGCCAAATAGGGTTTGAGATCCTTTTTTTCTGCG
CGTAATCTGCTGCTTGCAAACAAAAAAACCACCGCTACCAGCGGTGGTTTGTTTGCCGGATCAAGAGCTA
CCACCTCTTTTTCCGAAGGTAACTGGCTTCAGCAGAGCGCAGATACCAAATACTGTCCTTCTAGTGTAGC
CGTAGTTAGGCCACCACTTCAAGAACTCTGTAGCACCGCCTACATACCTCGCTCTGCTAATCCTGTTACC
AGTGGCTG
